>Addgene plasmid #36789 | TAL2380 | depositor partial sequence | sequence record 45982 | TAL2380 sequence 1640 bps
GAACCTGACCCCAGACCAGGTAGTCGCAATCGCGTCGAACATTGGGGGAAAGCAAGCCCTGGAAACCGTG
CAAAGGTTGTTGCCGGTCCTTTGTCAAGACCACGGCCTTACACCGGAGCAAGTCGTGGCCATTGCATCCC
ACGACGGTGGCAAACAGGCTCTTGAGACGGTTCAGAGACTTCTCCCAGTTCTCTGTCAAGCCCACGGGCT
GACTCCCGATCAAGTTGTAGCGATTGCGTCGCATGACGGAGGGAAACAAGCATTGGAGACTGTCCAACGG
CTCCTTCCCGTGTTGTGTCAAGCCCACGGTTTGACGCCTGCACAAGTGGTCGCCATCGCCTCGAATGGCG
GCGGTAAGCAGGCGCTGGAAACAGTACAGCGCCTGCTGCCTGTACTGTGCCAGGATCATGGACTGACCCC
AGACCAGGTAGTCGCAATCGCGTCGAACATTGGGGGAAAGCAAGCCCTGGAAACCGTGCAAAGGTTGTTG
CCGGTCCTTTGTCAAGACCACGGCCTTACACCGGAGCAAGTCGTGGCCATTGCAAGCAATGGGGGTGGCA
AACAGGCTCTTGAGACGGTTCAGAGACTTCTCCCAGTTCTCTGTCAAGCCCACGGGCTGACTCCCGATCA
AGTTGTAGCGATTGCGTCCAACGGTGGAGGGAAACAAGCATTGGAGACTGTCCAACGGCTCCTTCCCGTG
TTGTGTCAAGCCCACGGTTTGACGCCTGCACAAGTGGTCGCCATCGCCTCCAATATTGGCGGTAAGCAGG
CGCTGGAAACAGTACAGCGCCTGCTGCCTGTACTGTGCCAGGATCATGGACTGACCCCAGACCAGGTAGT
CGCAATCGCGTCAAACGGAGGGGGAAAGCAAGCCCTGGAAACCGTGCAAAGGTTGTTGCCGGTCCTTTGT
CAAGACCACGGCCTTACACCGGAGCAAGTCGTGGCCATTGCAAGCAATGGGGGTGGCAAACAGGCTCTTG
AGACGGTTCAGAGACTTCTCCCAGTTCTCTGTCAAGCCCACGGGCTGACTCCCGATCAAGTTGTAGCGAT
TGCGTCGAACATTGGAGGGAAACAAGCATTGGAGACTGTCCAACGGCTCCTTCCCGTGTTGTGTCAAGCC
CACGGTTTGACGCCTGCACAAGTGGTCGCCATCGCCAGCCATGATGGCGGTAAGCAGGCGCTGGAAACAG
TACAGCGCCTGCTGCCTGTACTGTGCCAGGATCATGGACTGACCCCAGACCAGGTAGTCGCAATCGCGTC
AAACGGAGGGGGAAAGCAAGCCCTGGAAACCGTGCAAAGGTTGTTGCCGGTCCTTTGTCAAGACCACGGC
CTTACACCGGAGCAAGTCGTGGCCATTGCAAGCAATGGGGGTGGCAAACAGGCTCTTGAGACGGTTCAGA
GACTTCTCCCAGTTCTCTGTCAAGCCCACGGGCTGACTCCCGATCAAGTTGTAGCGATTGCGTCCAACGG
TGGAGGGAAACAAGCATTGGAGACTGTCCAACGGCTCCTTCCCGTGTTGTGTCAAGCCCACGGTTTGACG
CCTGCACAAGTGGTCGCCATCGCCTCCAATATTGGCGGTAAGCAGGCGCTGGAAACAGTACAGCGCCTGC
TGCCTGTACTGTGCCAGGATCATGGACTGA
