>Addgene plasmid #36789 | TAL2380 | addgene partial sequence | sequence record 48139 | CMV-F 5'-CGCAAATGGGCGGTAGGCGTG-3'
ACTAGAGAACCCACTGCTTACTGGCTTATCGAAATTAATACGACTCACTATAGGGAGACCCAAGCTGGCT
AGCACCATGGACTACAAAGACCATGACGGTGATTATAAAGATCATGACATCGATTACAAGGATGACGATG
ACAAGATGGCCCCCAAGAAGAAGAGGAAGGTGGGCATTCACCGCGGGGTACCTATGGTGGACTTGAGGAC
ACTCGGTTATTCGCAACAGCAACAGGAGAAAATCAAGCCTAAGGTCAGGAGCACCGTCGCGCAACACCAC
GAGGCGCTTGTGGGGCATGGCTTCACTCATGCGCATATTGTCGCGCTTTCACAGCACCCTGCGGCGCTTG
GGACGGTGGCTGTCAAATACCAAGATATGATTGCGGCCCTGCCCGAAGCCACGCACGAGGCAATTGTAGG
GGTCGGTAAACAGTGGTCGGGAGCGCGAGCACTTGAGGCGCTGCTGACTGTGGCGGGTGAGCTTAGGGGG
CCTCCGCTCCAGCTCGACACCGGGCAGCTGCTGAAGATCGCGAAGAGAGGGGGAGTAACAGCGGTAGAGG
CAGTGCACGCCTGGCGCAATGCGCTCACCGGGGCCCCCTTGAACCTGACCCCAGACCAGGTAGTCGCAAT
CGCGTCGAACATTGGGGGAAAGCAAGCCCTGGAAACCGTGCAAAGGTTGTTGCCGGTCCTTTGTCAAGAC
CACGGCCTTACACCGGAGCAAGTCGTGGCCATTGCATCCCACGACGGTGGCAAACAGGCTCTTGAGACGG
TTCA
