>Addgene plasmid #36789 | TAL2380 | addgene partial sequence | sequence record 48140 | JDS-TALEN-F 5'-TAGGGGTCGGTAAACAGTGG-3'
GCGGGTGAGCTTAGGGGGCCTCCGCTCCAGCTCGACACCGGGCAGCTGCTGAAGATCGCGAAGAGAGGGG
GAGTAACAGCGGTAGAGGCAGTGCACGCCTGGCGCAATGCGCTCACCGGGGCCCCCTTGAACCTGACCCC
AGACCAGGTAGTCGCAATCGCGTCGAACATTGGGGGAAAGCAAGCCCTGGAAACCGTGCAAAGGTTGTTG
CCGGTCCTTTGTCAAGACCACGGCCTTACACCGGAGCAAGTCGTGGCCATTGCATCCCACGACGGTGGCA
AACAGGCTCTTGAGACGGTTCAGAGACTTCTCCCAGTTCTCTGTCAAGCCCACGGGCTGACTCCCGATCA
AGTTGTAGCGATTGCGTCGCATGACGGAGGGAAACAAGCATTGGAGACTGTCCAACGGCTCCTTCCCGTG
TTGTGTCAAGCCCACGGTTTGACGCCTGCACAAGTGGTCGCCATCGCCTCGAATGGCGGCGGTAAGCAGG
CGCTGGAAACAGTACAGCGCCTGCTGCCTGTACTGTGCCAGGATCATGGACTGACCCCAGACCAGGTAGT
CGCAATCGCGTCGAACATTGGGGGAAAGCAAGCCCTGGAAACCGTGCAAAGGTTGTTGCCGGTCCTTTGT
CAAGACCACGGCCTTACACCGGAGCAAGTCGTGGCCATTGCAAGCAATGGGGGTGGCAAACAGGCTCTTG
AGACGGTTCAGAGACTTCTCCCAGTTCTCTGTCAAGCCCACGGGCTGACTCCCGATCAAGTTGTAGCGAT
TGCGTCCAACGGTGGAGGGAAACAA
