[The description below was written by a language model from this plasmid's Addgene catalogue record.]
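Description:
TAL2380 is a mammalian expression plasmid encoding the left monomer of a TALEN pair directed against the human ABL1 gene. It is built on the JDS78 backbone (about 6.4 kb without insert), one of the TALEN expression vectors used as a recipient for TAL effector repeat arrays made by the FLASH assembly method. The plasmid is maintained in E. coli at high copy number under ampicillin selection. The record does not include a feature table, so the replication origin and other backbone elements are not itemised.

The insert, roughly 1.6 kb, is a custom array of TAL effector repeats designed to recognise an 18-nucleotide half-site in ABL1. It was introduced through BsmBI sites, a type IIS enzyme strategy that leaves no recognition sites after ligation, so both sites are destroyed in the final clone. The backbone supplies the flanking coding sequence. A 3X FLAG tag sits at the N-terminus for detection, and a wild-type FokI nuclease domain sits at the C-terminus. Expression in mammalian cells is driven by the CMV promoter, and the vector type also lists a T7 promoter, which allows in vitro transcription of TALEN mRNA for delivery as RNA. The use of a BGH reverse sequencing primer suggests a BGH polyadenylation region downstream, though this is not stated outright.

FokI cleaves only as a dimer, so this construct is meant to be used with a matching right-hand ABL1 TALEN. When both bind on opposite strands across a spacer, they produce a double-strand break for targeted genome editing at the ABL1 locus. The Entrez entry linked to the record uses mouse-style nomenclature, although the stated species is human.
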