Addgene plasmid #36789: TAL2380
Depositing lab: Keith Joung. Depositing organization: Massachusetts General Hospital. Publication: FLASH assembly of TALENs for high-throughput genome editing. Reyon D, Tsai SQ, Khayter C, Foden JA, Sander JD, Joung JK. Nat Biotechnol. 2012 Apr 8. doi: 10.1038/nbt.2170. PubMed 22484455.
Backbone
  Vector backbone: JDS78
  Backbone manufacturer: Joung lab (Addgene Plasmid # 32290)
  Backbone size w/o insert (bp): 6447
  Vector type: Mammalian, T7 for in vitro mRNA synthesis
Growth in bacteria
  Bacterial resistance: Ampicillin, 100 μg/mL
  Growth temperature: 37°C
  Growth strain: XL1 Blue
  Copy number: High Copy
Gene/Insert
  Gene/Insert name: ABL1-TALEN_Left (alt name: ABL1)
  Species: H. sapiens (human)
  Insert size (bp): 1640
  Entrez Gene: Abl1 (a.k.a. Abl, E430008G22Rik, c-Abl)
  Promoter: CMV
  Tag / fusion protein: 3X Flag (N terminal on backbone); WT FOKI (C terminal on backbone)
  Cloning method: Restriction Enzyme; 5′ cloning site BsmBI (destroyed during cloning); 3′ cloning site BsmBI (destroyed during cloning)
  Sequencing primers: 5′ CMV-F; 3′ BGH-rev
Terms and licenses: Academic/Nonprofit Terms; Industry Terms: Not Available to Industry
Depositor comments: Target binding site: TACCTATTATTACTTTAT It is strongly recommended that users perform a diagnostic digest to verify this plasmid prior to use. For example, a double digest of the plasmid with BamHI and KpnI should result in two bands at 2.2kb and 5.9kb.
How to cite: TAL2380 was a gift from Keith Joung (Addgene plasmid # 36789 ; http://n2t.net/addgene:36789 ; RRID:Addgene_36789)
